>Addgene plasmid #70211 | P4U2C8T2-v1-1 (Pl-tetO1-deCFP) (135p) | depositor full sequence | sequence record 125474 | P4U2C8T2-v1-1 (Pl-tetO1-deCFP) (135p) sequence 3221 bps
GCATTGCTGTTCCGCTGGGCATGCTCCCTATCAGTGATAGAGATTGACATCCCTATCAGTGATAGAGATA
CTGAGCACAGCAAGCAATAATTTTGTTTAACTTTAAGAAGGAGATATACCATGGAGCTTTTCACTGGCGT
TGTTCCCATCCTGGTCGAGCTGGACGGCGACGTAAACGGCCACAAGTTCAGCGTGTCCGGCGAGGGCGAG
GGCGATGCCACCTACGGCAAGCTGACCCTGAAGTTCATCTGCACCACCGGCAAGCTGCCCGTGCCCTGGC
CCACCCTCGTGACCACCCTGACCTGGGGCGTGCAGTGCTTCAGCCGCTACCCCGACCACATGAAGCAGCA
CGACTTCTTCAAGTCCGCCATGCCCGAAGGCTACGTCCAGGAGCGCACCATCTTCTTCAAGGACGACGGC
AACTACAAGACCCGCGCCGAGGTGAAGTTCGAGGGCGACACCCTGGTGAACCGCATCGAGCTGAAGGGCA
TCGACTTCAAGGAGGACGGCAACATCCTGGGGCACAAGCTGGAGTACAACTACATCAGCCACAACGTCTA
TATCACCGCCGACAAGCAGAAGAACGGCATCAAGGCCAACTTCAAGATCCGCCACAACATCGAGGACGGC
AGCGTGCAGCTCGCCGACCACTACCAGCAGAACACCCCCATCGGCGACGGCCCCGTGCTGCTGCCCGACA
ACCACTACCTGAGCACCCAGTCCGCCCTGAGCAAAGACCCCAACGAGAAGCGCGATCACATGGTCCTGCT
GGAGTTCGTGACCGCCGCCGGGATCTAATGAAGCATCTGGTGAATAACTCGAGCAAAGCCCGCCGAAAGG
CGGGCTTTTCTGTGTCGACCGATGCCCTTGAGAGTCGGGCATTGTCTTCGCTCCTTCCGGTGGGCGCGGG
GCATGACTATCGTCGCCGCACTTATGACTGTGTTCTTTATCATGCAACTCGTAGGACAGGTGCCGGCAGC
GCTCTTCCGCTTCCTCGCTCACTGACTCGCTGCGCTCGGTCGTTCGGCTGCGGCGAGCGGTATCAGCTCA
CTCAAAGGCGGTAATACGGTTATCCACAGAATCAGGGGATAACGCAGGAAAGAACATGTGAGCAAAAGGC
CAGCAAAAGGCCAGGAACCGTAAAAAGGCCGCGTTGCTGGCGTTTTTCCATAGGCTCCGCCCCCCTGACG
AGCATCACAAAAATCGACGCTCAAGTCAGAGGTGGCGAAACCCGACAGGACTATAAAGATACCAGGCGTT
TCCCCCTGGAAGCTCCCTCGTGCGCTCTCCTGTTCCGACCCTGCCGCTTACCGGATACCTGTCCGCCTTT
CTCCCTTCGGGAAGCGTGGCGCTTTCTCATAGCTCACGCTGTAGGTATCTCAGTTCGGTGTAGGTCGTTC
GCTCCAAGCTGGGCTGTGTGCACGAACCCCCCGTTCAGCCCGACCGCTGCGCCTTATCCGGTAACTATCG
TCTTGAGTCCAACCCGGTAAGACACGACTTATCGCCACTGGCAGCAGCCACTGGTAACAGGATTAGCAGA
GCGAGGTATGTAGGCGGTGCTACAGAGTTCTTGAAGTGGTGGCCTAACTACGGCTACACTAGAAGAACAG
TATTTGGTATCTGCGCTCTGCTGAAGCCAGTTACCTTCGGAAAAAGAGTTGGTAGCTCTTGATCCGGCAA
ACAAACCACCGCTGGTAGCGGTGGTTTTTTTGTTTGCAAGCAGCAGATTACGCGCAGAAAAAAAGGATCT
CAAGAAGATCCTTTGATCTTTTCTACGGGGTCTGACGCTCAGTGGAACGAAAACTCACGTTAAGGGATTT
TGGTCATGAGATTATCAAAAAGGATCTTCACCTAGATCCTTTTAAATTAAAAATGAAGTTTTAAATCAAT
CTAAAGTATATATGAGTAAACTTGGTCTGACAGTTACCAATGCTTAATCAGTGAGGCACCTATCTCAGCG
ATCTGTCTATTTCGTTCATCCATAGTTGCCTGACTCCCCGTCGTGTAGATAACTACGATACGGGAGGGCT
TACCATCTGGCCCCAGTGCTGCAATGATACCGCGTGACCCACGCTCACCGGCTCCAGATTTATCAGCAAT
AAACCAGCCAGCCGGAAGGGCCGAGCGCAGAAGTGGTCCTGCAACTTTATCCGCCTCCATCCAGTCTATT
AATTGTTGCCGGGAAGCTAGAGTAAGTAGTTCGCCAGTTAATAGTTTGCGCAACGTTGTTGCCATTGCTA
CAGGCATCGTGGTGTCACGCTCGTCGTTTGGTATGGCTTCATTCAGCTCCGGTTCCCAACGATCAAGGCG
AGTTGCATGATCCCCCATGTTGTGCAAAAAAGCGGTTAGCTCCTTCGGTCCTCCGATCGTTGTCAGAAGT
AAGTTGGCCGCAGTGTTATCACTCATGGTTATGGCAGCACTGCATAATTCTCTTACTGTCATGCCATCCG
TAAGATGCTTTTCTGTGACTGGTGAGTACTCAACCAAGTCATTCTGAGAATAGTGTATGCGGCGACCGAG
TTGCTCTTGCCCGGCGTCAACACGGGATAATACCGCGCCACATAGCAGAACTTTAAAAGTGCTCATCATT
GGAAAACGTTCTTCGGGGCGAAAACTCTCAAGGATCTTACCGCTGTTGAGATCCAGTTCGATGTAACCCA
CTCGTGCACCCAACTGATCTTCAGCATCTTTTACTTTCACCAGCGTTTCTGGGTGAGCAAAAACAGGAAG
GCAAAATGCCGCAAAAAAGGGAATAAGGGCGACACGGAAATGTTGAATACTCATACTCTTCCTTTTTCAA
TATTATTGAAGCATTTATCAGGGTTATTGTCTCATGAGCGGATACATATTTGAATGTATTTAGAAAAATA
AACAAATAGGGGTTCCGCGCACATTTCCCCGAAAAGTGCCACCTGACGTCTAAGAAACCATTATTATCAT
GACATTAACCTATAAAAATAGGCGTATCACGAGGCCCTTTCGTGTTCAAGAATTCTGGCGAATCCTCTGA
CCAGCCAGAAAACGACCTTTCTGTGGTGAAACCGGATGCTGCAATTCAGAGCGCCAGCAAGTGGGGGACA
GCAGATGACCTGACCGCCGCAGAGTGGATGTTTGACATGGTGATGACTATCGCACCATCAGCCAGAAAAC
CGAATTTTGCTGGGTGGGCTAACGATATCCGCCTGATGCGTGAACGTGACGGACGTAACGAAGACAACCA
C
Features (pLannotate 1.2.2; 8 found; start..end, strand, type, name):
     25..79      +  promoter       PLtetO-1 promoter (fragment): modified phage lambda PL promoter with tet operator sites (Lutz and Bujard, 1997)
     92..114     +  RBS            RBS: efficient ribosome binding site from bacteriophage T7 gene 10 (Olins and Rangwala, 1989)
    124..792     +  CDS            Enhanced Cyan-Emitting GFP: Enhanced Cyan-Emitting GFP is a basic (constitutively fluorescent) cyan fluorescent protein published in 2002, derived from Aequorea victoria.
    856..1044    +  CDS            tetA (fragment): TCR3_ECOLX - Experimental evidence at protein level: Swiss-Prot protein existence level 1. Resistance to tetracycline by an active tetracycline efflux. This is an energy-dependent process that decreases the accumulation of the antibiotic in whole cells. This protein functions as a metal- tetracycline/H(+) antiporter. From Escherichia coli. This protein is used as a marker in many commonly used cloning vectors, such as pBR322 and pACYC184.
   1165..1753    -  rep_origin     ori: high-copy-number ColE1/pMB1/pBR322/pUC origin of replication
   1924..2784    -  CDS            AmpR: β-lactamase; bla; confers resistance to ampicillin, carbenicillin, and related antibiotics
   2785..2889    -  promoter       AmpR promoter: bla
   2991..24      +  CDS            O (fragment) (across the origin): VRPO_LAMBD - Protein inferred from homology: Swiss-Prot protein existence level 3. Necessary for the bidirectional replication of DNA. It interacts with the ori (origin of replication) region of the genome during the initiation of replication. From Escherichia phage lambda (Bacteriophage lambda).
