[The description below was written by a language model from this plasmid's Addgene catalogue record and pLannotate feature annotations shown in this document.]
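Description:
P4U2C8T2-v1-1 (Pl-tetO1-deCFP) is a small (about 3.2 kb) bacterial expression plasmid built on the pBEST backbone, carrying a TetR-repressible cyan fluorescent reporter. It is maintained in E. coli through a high-copy ColE1/pUC-type origin of replication and selected with ampicillin via a β-lactamase gene driven by its native bla promoter.

The payload is a single compact expression unit. The PLtetO-1 promoter, a phage lambda PL derivative containing tet operator sites, is followed by the strong ribosome binding site from bacteriophage T7 gene 10 and then the deCFP coding sequence, which the annotation recognises as an enhanced cyan-emitting Aequorea victoria GFP derivative. With no TetR present the promoter is strongly active. When TetR is supplied it binds the operators and shuts off expression, so cyan fluorescence reports the repressor's state. The record notes that unrepressed overexpression is burdensome enough to select for mutations, which is why the plasmid is kept in a TetR-expressing host strain. No terminator is annotated downstream of the reporter. The short tetA fragment after the coding sequence and the lambda O gene fragment spanning the sequence origin upstream of the promoter appear to be non-functional backbone remnants rather than designed parts.

The stated purpose is that this is one part of a four-part switch. The associated work concerns rapid prototyping of synthetic genetic circuits in an E. coli-based cell-free transcription-translation (TX-TL) system. In that setting, the plasmid would serve as the TetR-regulated fluorescent output node. The record does not describe the other three components of the switch.
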