Addgene plasmid #70211: P4U2C8T2-v1-1 (Pl-tetO1-deCFP) (135p)
Purpose: 1 Part of 4-part switch
Depositing lab: Richard Murray. Depositing organization: California Institute of Technology. Publication: Linear DNA for rapid prototyping of synthetic biological circuits in an Escherichia coli based TX-TL cell-free system. Sun ZZ, Yeung E, Hayes CA, Noireaux V, Murray RM. ACS Synth Biol. 2014 Jun 20;3(6):387-97. doi: 10.1021/sb400131a. Epub 2013 Dec 4. PubMed 24303785.
Backbone
  Vector backbone: pBEST
Growth in bacteria
  Bacterial resistance: Ampicillin, 100 μg/mL
  Growth temperature: 37°C
  Growth strain: MG1655Z1
  Growth instructions: must grow in tetR expressing strain or will mutate from overexpression
  Copy number: High Copy
Gene/Insert
  Gene/Insert name: deCFP
Terms and licenses: Academic/Nonprofit Terms; Industry Terms: Not Available to Industry
How to cite: P4U2C8T2-v1-1 (Pl-tetO1-deCFP) (135p) was a gift from Richard Murray (Addgene plasmid # 70211 ; http://n2t.net/addgene:70211 ; RRID:Addgene_70211)
