>Addgene plasmid #70211 | P4U2C8T2-v1-1 (Pl-tetO1-deCFP) (135p) | addgene partial sequence | sequence record 147575 | pBEST-F 5'-CATGGTGAAGACTATCGCAC-3'
ACGATATCCGCCTGATGCGTGAACGTGACGGACGTAACGAAGACAACCACGCATTGCTGTTCCGCTGGGC
ATGCTCCCTATCAGTGATAGAGATTGACATCCCTATCAGTGATAGAGATACTGAGCACAGCAAGCAATAA
TTTTGTTTAACTTTAAGAAGGAGATATACCATGGAGCTTTTCACTGGCGTTGTTCCCATCCTGGTCGAGC
TGGACGGCGACGTAAACGGCCACAAGTTCAGCGTGTCCGGCGAGGGCGAGGGCGATGCCACCTACGGCAA
GCTGACCCTGAAGTTCATCTGCACCACCGGCAAGCTGCCCGTGCCCTGGCCCACCCTCGTGACCACCCTG
ACCTGGGGCGTGCAGTGCTTCAGCCGCTACCCCGACCACATGAAGCAGCACGACTTCTTCAAGTCCGCCA
TGCCCGAAGGCTACGTCCAGGAGCGCACCATCTTCTTCAAGGACGACGGCAACTACAAGACCCGCGCCGA
GGTGAAGTTCGAGGGCGACACCCTGGTGAACCGCATCGAGCTGAAGGGCATCGACTTCAAGGAGGACGGC
AACATCCTGGGGCACAAGCTGGAGTACAACTACATCAGCCACAACGTCTATATCACCGCCGACAAGCAGA
AGAACGGCATCAAGGCCAACTTCAAGATCCGCCACAACATCGAGGACGGCAGCGTGCAGCTCGCCGACCA
CTACCAGCAGAACACCCCCATCGGCGACGGCCCCGTGCTGCTGCCCGACAACCACTACCTGAGCACCCAG
TCCGCCCTGAGCAAAGACCCCAACGAGAAGCGCGATCACATGGTCCTGCTGGAGTTCGTGACCGCCGC
