>Addgene plasmid #70211 | P4U2C8T2-v1-1 (Pl-tetO1-deCFP) (135p) | addgene partial sequence | sequence record 147576 | MoCloF 5'-agcgaggaagcggaagagcg-3'
TCATAAGTGCGGCGACGATAGTCATGCCCCGCGCCCACCGGAAGGAGCGAAGACAATGCCCGACTCTCAA
GGGCATCGGTCGACACAGAAAAGCCCGCCTTTCGGCGGGCTTTGCTCGAGTTATTCACCAGATGCTTCAT
TAGATCCCGGCGGCGGTCACGAACTCCAGCAGGACCATGTGATCGCGCTTCTCGTTGGGGTCTTTGCTCA
GGGCGGACTGGGTGCTCAGGTAGTGGTTGTCGGGCAGCAGCACGGGGCCGTCGCCGATGGGGGTGTTCTG
CTGGTAGTGGTCGGCGAGCTGCACGCTGCCGTCCTCGATGTTGTGGCGGATCTTGAAGTTGGCCTTGATG
CCGTTCTTCTGCTTGTCGGCGGTGATATAGACGTTGTGGCTGATGTAGTTGTACTCCAGCTTGTGCCCCA
GGATGTTGCCGTCCTCCTTGAAGTCGATGCCCTTCAGCTCGATGCGGTTCACCAGGGTGTCGCCCTCGAA
CTTCACCTCGGCGCGGGTCTTGTAGTTGCCGTCGTCCTTGAAGAAGATGGTGCGCTCCTGGACGTAGCCT
TCGGGCATGGCGGACTTGAAGAAGTCGTGCTGCTTCATGTGGTCGGGGTAGCGGCTGAAGCACTGCACGC
CCCAGGTCAGGGTGGTCACGAGGGTGGGCCAGGGCACGGGCAGCTTGCCGGTGGTGCAGATGAACTTCAG
GGTCAGCTTGCCGTAGGTGGCATCGCCCTCGCCCTCGCCGGACACGCTGAACTTGTGGCCGTTTACGTCG
CCGTCCAGCTCGACCAGGATGGGAACAACGCCAGTGAAAAGCTCCATGGTATATCTCCTTCTTAAAGTTA
AACAAAATTATTGCTTGCTGTGCTCAGTATCTCTATCACTGATAGGGATGTCAATCTCTATCACTGATA
